Addgene plasmid #116326: pHAGE-ERBB2-D417Y
Purpose: Lentiviral expression of ERBB2 D417Y
Depositing lab: Gordon Mills & Kenneth Scott. Publication: Systematic Functional Annotation of Somatic Mutations in Cancer. Ng PK, Li J, Jeong KJ, Shao S, Chen H, Tsang YH, Sengupta S, Wang Z, Bhavana VH, Tran R, Soewito S, Minussi DC, Moreno D, Kong K, Dogruluk T, Lu H, Gao J, Tokheim C, Zhou DC, Johnson AM, Zeng J, Ip CKM, Ju Z, Wester M, Yu S, Li Y, Vellano CP, Schultz N, Karchin R, Ding L, Lu Y, Cheung LWT, Chen K, Shaw KR, Meric-Bernstam F, Scott KL, Yi S, Sahni N, Liang H, Mills GB. Cancer Cell. 2018 Mar 12;33(3):450-462.e10. doi: 10.1016/j.ccell.2018.01.021. PubMed 29533785.
Backbone
  Vector backbone: pHAGE
  Vector type: Lentiviral
Growth in bacteria
  Bacterial resistance: Ampicillin, 100 μg/mL
  Growth temperature: 37°C
  Growth strain: Stbl3
  Copy number: High Copy
Gene/Insert
  Gene/Insert name: ERBB2
  Species: H. sapiens (human)
  Mutation: D417Y
  Entrez Gene: ERBB2 (a.k.a. CD340, HER-2, HER-2/neu, HER2, MLN 19, MLN-19, NEU, NGL, TKR1, VSCN2, c-ERB-2, c-ERB2, p185(erbB2))
  Cloning method: Gateway Cloning
Terms and licenses: Academic/Nonprofit Terms; Industry Terms: Not Available to Industry
How to cite: pHAGE-ERBB2-D417Y was a gift from Gordon Mills & Kenneth Scott (Addgene plasmid # 116326)
