[The description below was written by a language model from this plasmid's Addgene catalogue record and pLannotate feature annotations shown in this document.]
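Description:
pHAGE-ERBB2-D417Y is an HIV-1-based lentiviral expression plasmid of about 12.3 kb, built on the pHAGE backbone, that carries the human receptor tyrosine kinase ERBB2 (HER2/neu) with the D417Y amino-acid substitution. It is maintained in E. coli as a high-copy plasmid through a ColE1/pUC-type origin and selected with ampicillin via the β-lactamase gene. The recorded host is a recombination-deficient strain of the kind commonly chosen to keep LTR-containing plasmids stable.

The transfer cassette is bounded by a truncated 5' LTR and a ΔU3 self-inactivating 3' LTR, so the integrated provirus lacks LTR promoter activity. It includes the Ψ packaging signal with a gag fragment, the Rev response element for nuclear export of the genomic RNA, and the cPPT/CTS element, which aids transduction. Inside this cassette, the constitutive human EF-1α promoter drives the ERBB2 open reading frame. The ORF is flanked by attB1 and attB2 sites left by Gateway recombination. Downstream lie short T3 and T7 promoter sequences, an attB4 remnant and a V5 epitope annotation. The record does not show whether the V5 tag is fused in frame to ERBB2. An EMCV IRES then allows translation of a puromycin N-acetyltransferase gene from the same transcript, so transduced mammalian cells can be selected with puromycin. A WPRE ahead of the 3' LTR enhances transcript expression.

The stated purpose is lentiviral expression of the ERBB2 D417Y variant. The associated publication concerns systematic functional annotation of somatic cancer mutations, which suggests the construct is used to assess this mutation's effect in stably transduced cells.
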