Features (pLannotate 1.2.2; 30 found; start..end, strand, type, name):
    377..634     +  LTR            5' LTR (truncated): truncated 5' long terminal repeat (LTR) from HIV-1
    681..806     +  misc_feature   HIV-1 Ψ: packaging signal of human immunodeficiency virus type 1
    790..1128    +  CDS            HIV-1 gag (fragment): gag protein from human immunodeficiency virus 1; gag
   1303..1536    +  misc_feature   RRE: The Rev response element (RRE) of HIV-1 allows for Rev-dependent mRNA export from the nucleus to the cytoplasm.
   1913..2013    +  CDS            Rev (fragment): human immunodeficiency virus 1 (HIV-1) Rev protein; rev; enhances nuclear export of unspliced and incompletely spliced viral mRNAs
   2058..2175    +  misc_feature   cPPT/CTS: central polypurine tract and central termination sequence of HIV-1
   2223..3401    +  promoter       EF-1α promoter: strong constitutive promoter for human elongation factor EF-1α
   3422..3442    +  protein_bind   attB1: mutant version of attB; core recombination site for the Gateway® BP reaction BP Clonase™
   3448..7212    +  CDS            ERBB2: ERBB2_HUMAN - Also known as HER2, MLN19, NEU, NGL. Experimental evidence at protein level: Swiss-Prot protein existence level 1. In the nucleus is involved in transcriptional regulation. Associates with the 5'-TCAAATTC-3' sequence in the PTGS2/COX-2 promoter and activates its transcription. Implicated in transcriptional activation of CDKN1A; the function involves STAT3 and SRC. Involved in the transcription of rRNA genes by RNA Pol I and enhances protein synthesis and cell growth. From Homo sapiens (Human).
   7217..7241    -  protein_bind   attB2: mutant version of attB; recombination site for the Gateway® BP reaction BP Clonase™
   7249..7267    +  promoter       T3 promoter: promoter for bacteriophage T3 RNA polymerase
   7293..7311    -  promoter       T7 promoter: promoter for bacteriophage T7 RNA polymerase
   7317..7335    -  protein_bind   attB4 (fragment): mutant version of attB; core recombination site for the Gateway® BP reaction BP Clonase™
   7391..7432    +  CDS            V5 tag: epitope tag from simian virus 5
   7558..8020    +  misc_feature   IRES: internal ribosome entry site (IRES) of the encephalomyocarditis virus (EMCV)
   8034..8631    +  CDS            PuroR (fragment): puromycin N-acetyltransferase; pac from Streptomyces; confers resistance to puromycin
   8647..9235    +  misc_feature   WPRE: woodchuck hepatitis virus posttranscriptional regulatory element
   9243..9308    +  CDS            nef (fragment): NEF_HV1Z2 - Experimental evidence at protein level: Swiss-Prot protein existence level 1. Extracellular Nef protein targets CD4(+) T-lymphocytes for apoptosis by interacting with CXCR4 surface receptors. From Human immunodeficiency virus type 1 group M subtype D (isolate Z2/CDC-Z34) (HIV-1).
   9310..9543    +  LTR            3' LTR (ΔU3): self-inactivating 3' long terminal repeat (LTR) from HIV-1
   9748..9852    +  promoter       AmpR promoter: bla
   9853..10713   +  CDS            AmpR: β-lactamase; bla; confers resistance to ampicillin, carbenicillin, and related antibiotics
  10884..11472   +  rep_origin     ori: high-copy-number ColE1/pMB1/pBR322/pUC origin of replication
  11655..11709   +  CDS            lacI (fragment): lac repressor; lacI; The lac repressor binds to the lac operator to inhibit transcription in E. coli. This inhibition can be relieved by adding lactose or isopropyl-β-D-thiogalactopyranoside (IPTG).
  11715..11808   +  rep_origin     SV40 ori (fragment): SV40 origin of replication
  11833..11870   +  CDS            lacI (fragment): lac repressor; lacI; The lac repressor binds to the lac operator to inhibit transcription in E. coli. This inhibition can be relieved by adding lactose or isopropyl-β-D-thiogalactopyranoside (IPTG).
  11883..11904   +  protein_bind   CAP binding site: CAP binding activates transcription in the presence of cAMP. E. coli catabolite activator protein
  11919..11949   +  promoter       lac promoter: promoter for the E. coli lac operon
  11953..11975   +  protein_bind   lac operator (fragment): The lac repressor binds to the lac operator to inhibit transcription in E. coli. This inhibition can be relieved by adding lactose or isopropyl-β-D-thiogalactopyranoside (IPTG). lac repressor encoded by lacI
  12007..12090   +  polyA_signal   SV40 poly(A) signal (fragment): SV40 polyadenylation signal
  12257..329     +  CDS            nef (fragment) (across the origin): NEF_HV1BR - Experimental evidence at protein level: Swiss-Prot protein existence level 1. Extracellular Nef protein targets CD4(+) T-lymphocytes for apoptosis by interacting with CXCR4 surface receptors (PubMed:14990729). From Human immunodeficiency virus type 1 group M subtype B (isolate BRU/LAI) (HIV-1).
>Addgene plasmid #116326 | pHAGE-ERBB2-D417Y | addgene full sequence | sequence record 250554 | Addgene NGS Result
TGGAAGGGCTAATTCACTCCCAAAGAAGACAAGATATCCTTGATCTGTGGATCTACCACACACAAGGCTA
CTTCCCTGATTAGCAGAACTACACACCAGGGCCAGGGGTCAGATATCCACTGACCTTTGGATGGTGCTAC
AAGCTAGTACCAGTTGAGCCAGATAAGGTAGAAGAGGCCAATAAAGGAGAGAACACCAGCTTGTTACACC
CTGTGAGCCTGCATGGGATGGATGACCCGGAGAGAGAAGTGTTAGAGTGGAGGTTTGACAGCCGCCTAGC
ATTTCATCACGTGGCCCGAGAGCTGCATCCGGAGTACTTCAAGAACTGCTGATATCGAGCTTGCTACAAG
GGACTTTCCGCTGGGGACTTTCCAGGGAGGCGTGGCCTGGGCGGGACTGGGGAGTGGCGAGCCCTCAGAT
CCTGCATATAAGCAGCTGCTTTTTGCCTGTACTGGGTCTCTCTGGTTAGACCAGATCTGAGCCTGGGAGC
TCTCTGGCTAACTAGGGAACCCACTGCTTAAGCCTCAATAAAGCTTGCCTTGAGTGCTTCAAGTAGTGTG
TGCCCGTCTGTTGTGTGACTCTGGTAACTAGAGATCCCTCAGACCCTTTTAGTCAGTGTGGAAAATCTCT
AGCAGTGGCGCCCGAACAGGGACTTGAAAGCGAAAGGGAAACCAGAGGAGCTCTCTCGACGCAGGACTCG
GCTTGCTGAAGCGCGCACGGCAAGAGGCGAGGGGCGGCGACTGGTGAGTACGCCAAAAATTTTGACTAGC
GGAGGCTAGAAGGAGAGAGATGGGTGCGAGAGCGTCAGTATTAAGCGGGGGAGAATTAGATCGCGATGGG
AAAAAATTCGGTTAAGGCCAGGGGGAAAGAAAAAATATAAATTAAAACATATAGTATGGGCAAGCAGGGA
GCTAGAACGATTCGCAGTTAATCCTGGCCTGTTAGAAACATCAGAAGGCTGTAGACAAATACTGGGACAG
CTACAACCATCCCTTCAGACAGGATCAGAAGAACTTAGATCATTATATAATACAGTAGCAACCCTCTATT
GTGTGCATCAAAGGATAGAGATAAAAGACACCAAGGAAGCTTTAGACAAGATAGAGGAAGAGCAAAACAA
AAGTAAGACCACCGCACAGCAAGCGGCCGGCCGCTGATCTTCAGACCTGGAGGAGGAGATATGAGGGACA
ATTGGAGAAGTGAATTATATAAATATAAAGTAGTAAAAATTGAACCATTAGGAGTAGCACCCACCAAGGC
AAAGAGAAGAGTGGTGCAGAGAGAAAAAAGAGCAGTGGGAATAGGAGCTTTGTTCCTTGGGTTCTTGGGA
GCAGCAGGAAGCACTATGGGCGCAGCGTCAATGACGCTGACGGTACAGGCCAGACAATTATTGTCTGGTA
TAGTGCAGCAGCAGAACAATTTGCTGAGGGCTATTGAGGCGCAACAGCATCTGTTGCAACTCACAGTCTG
GGGCATCAAGCAGCTCCAGGCAAGAATCCTGGCTGTGGAAAGATACCTAAAGGATCAACAGCTCCTGGGG
ATTTGGGGTTGCTCTGGAAAACTCATTTGCACCACTGCTGTGCCTTGGAATGCTAGTTGGAGTAATAAAT
CTCTGGAACAGATTTGGAATCACACGACCTGGATGGAGTGGGACAGAGAAATTAACAATTACACAAGCTT
AATACACTCCTTAATTGAAGAATCGCAAAACCAGCAAGAAAAGAATGAACAAGAATTATTGGAATTAGAT
AAATGGGCAAGTTTGTGGAATTGGTTTAACATAACAAATTGGCTGTGGTATATAAAATTATTCATAATGA
TAGTAGGAGGCTTGGTAGGTTTAAGAATAGTTTTTGCTGTACTTTCTATAGTGAATAGAGTTAGGCAGGG
ATATTCACCATTATCGTTTCAGACCCACCTCCCAACCCCGAGGGGACCCGACAGGCCCGAAGGAATAGAA
GAAGAAGGTGGAGAGAGAGACAGAGACAGATCCATTCGATTAGTGAACGGATCTCGACGGTATCGCCGAA
TTCACAAATGGCAGTATTCATCCACAATTTTAAAAGAAAAGGGGGGATTGGGGGGTACAGTGCAGGGGAA
AGAATAGTAGACATAATAGCAACAGACATACAAACTAAAGAATTACAAAAACAAATTACAAAAATTCAAA
ATTTTCGGGTTTATTACAGGGACAGCAGAGATCCAGTTTGGACTAGTCGTGAGGCTCCGGTGCCCGTCAG
TGGGCAGAGCGCACATCGCCCACAGTCCCCGAGAAGTTGGGGGGAGGGGTCGGCAATTGAACCGGTGCCT
AGAGAAGGTGGCGCGGGGTAAACTGGGAAAGTGATGTCGTGTACTGGCTCCGCCTTTTTCCCGAGGGTGG
GGGAGAACCGTATATAAGTGCAGTAGTCGCCGTGAACGTTCTTTTTCGCAACGGGTTTGCCGCCAGAACA
CAGGTAAGTGCCGTGTGTGGTTCCCGCGGGCCTGGCCTCTTTACGGGTTATGGCCCTTGCGTGCCTTGAA
TTACTTCCACCTGGCTGCAGTACGTGATTCTTGATCCCGAGCTTCGGGTTGGAAGTGGGTGGGAGAGTTC
GAGGCCTTGCGCTTAAGGAGCCCCTTCGCCTCGTGCTTGAGTTGAGGCCTGGCCTGGGCGCTGGGGCCGC
CGCGTGCGAATCTGGTGGCACCTTCGCGCCTGTCTCGCTGCTTTCGATAAGTCTCTAGCCATTTAAAATT
TTTGATGACCTGCTGCGACGCTTTTTTTCTGGCAAGATAGTCTTGTAAATGCGGGCCAAGATCTGCACAC
TGGTATTTCGGTTTTTGGGGCCGCGGGCGGCGACGGGGCCCGTGCGTCCCAGCGCACATGTTCGGCGAGG
CGGGGCCTGCGAGCGCGGCCACCGAGAATCGGACGGGGGTAGTCTCAAGCTGGCCGGCCTGCTCTGGTGC
CTGGCCTCGCGCCGCCGTGTATCGCCCCGCCCTGGGCGGCAAGGCTGGCCCGGTCGGCACCAGTTGCGTG
AGCGGAAAGATGGCCGCTTCCCGGCCCTGCTGCAGGGAGCTCAAAATGGAGGACGCGGCGCTCGGGAGAG
CGGGCGGGTGAGTCACCCACACAAAGGAAAAGGGCCTTTCCGTCCTCAGCCGTCGCTTCATGTGACTCCA
CGGAGTACCGGGCGCCGTCCAGGCACCTCGATTAGTTCTCGAGCTTTTGGAGTACGTCGTCTTTAGGTTG
GGGGGAGGGGTTTTATGCGATGGAGTTTCCCCACACTGAGTGGGTGGAGACTGAAGTTAGGCCAGCTTGG
CACTTGATGTAATTCTCCTTGGAATTTGCCCTTTTTGAGTTTGGATCTTGGTTCATTCTCAAGCCTCAGA
CAGTGGTTCAAAGTTTTTTTCTTCCATTTCAGGTGTCGTGAAGCGGCCCTGCAGATATCAACAAGTTTGT
ACAAAAAAGCAGGCACCATGGAGCTGGCGGCCTTGTGCCGCTGGGGGCTCCTCCTCGCCCTCTTGCCCCC
CGGAGCCGCGAGCACCCAAGTGTGCACCGGCACAGACATGAAGCTGCGGCTCCCTGCCAGTCCCGAGACC
CACCTGGACATGCTCCGCCACCTCTACCAGGGCTGCCAGGTGGTGCAGGGAAACCTGGAACTCACCTACC
TGCCCACCAATGCCAGCCTGTCCTTCCTGCAGGATATCCAGGAGGTGCAGGGCTACGTGCTCATCGCTCA
CAACCAAGTGAGGCAGGTCCCACTGCAGAGGCTGCGGATTGTGCGAGGCACCCAGCTCTTTGAGGACAAC
TATGCCCTGGCCGTGCTAGACAATGGAGACCCGCTGAACAATACCACCCCTGTCACAGGGGCCTCCCCAG
GAGGCCTGCGGGAGCTGCAGCTTCGAAGCCTCACAGAGATCTTGAAAGGAGGGGTCTTGATCCAGCGGAA
CCCCCAGCTCTGCTACCAGGACACGATTTTGTGGAAGGACATCTTCCACAAGAACAACCAGCTGGCTCTC
ACACTGATAGACACCAACCGCTCTCGGGCCTGCCACCCCTGTTCTCCGATGTGTAAGGGCTCCCGCTGCT
GGGGAGAGAGTTCTGAGGATTGTCAGAGCCTGACGCGCACTGTCTGTGCCGGTGGCTGTGCCCGCTGCAA
GGGGCCACTGCCCACTGACTGCTGCCATGAGCAGTGTGCTGCCGGCTGCACGGGCCCCAAGCACTCTGAC
TGCCTGGCCTGCCTCCACTTCAACCACAGTGGCATCTGTGAGCTGCACTGCCCAGCCCTGGTCACCTACA
ACACAGACACGTTTGAGTCCATGCCCAATCCCGAGGGCCGGTATACATTCGGCGCCAGCTGTGTGACTGC
CTGTCCCTACAACTACCTTTCTACGGACGTGGGATCCTGCACCCTCGTCTGCCCCCTGCACAACCAAGAG
GTGACAGCAGAGGATGGAACACAGCGGTGTGAGAAGTGCAGCAAGCCCTGTGCCCGAGTGTGCTATGGTC
TGGGCATGGAGCACTTGCGAGAGGTGAGGGCAGTTACCAGTGCCAATATCCAGGAGTTTGCTGGCTGCAA
GAAGATCTTTGGGAGCCTGGCATTTCTGCCGGAGAGCTTTGATGGGGACCCAGCCTCCAACACTGCCCCG
CTCCAGCCAGAGCAGCTCCAAGTGTTTGAGACTCTGGAAGAGATCACAGGTTACCTATACATCTCAGCAT
GGCCGTACAGCCTGCCTGACCTCAGCGTCTTCCAGAACCTGCAAGTAATCCGGGGACGAATTCTGCACAA
TGGCGCCTACTCGCTGACCCTGCAAGGGCTGGGCATCAGCTGGCTGGGGCTGCGCTCACTGAGGGAACTG
GGCAGTGGACTGGCCCTCATCCACCATAACACCCACCTCTGCTTCGTGCACACGGTGCCCTGGGACCAGC
TCTTTCGGAACCCGCACCAAGCTCTGCTCCACACTGCCAACCGGCCAGAGGACGAGTGTGTGGGCGAGGG
CCTGGCCTGCCACCAGCTGTGCGCCCGAGGGCACTGCTGGGGTCCAGGGCCCACCCAGTGTGTCAACTGC
AGCCAGTTCCTTCGGGGCCAGGAGTGCGTGGAGGAATGCCGAGTACTGCAGGGGCTCCCCAGGGAGTATG
TGAATGCCAGGCACTGTTTGCCGTGCCACCCTGAGTGTCAGCCCCAGAATGGCTCAGTGACCTGTTTTGG
ACCGGAGGCTGACCAGTGTGTGGCCTGTGCCCACTATAAGGACCCTCCCTTCTGCGTGGCCCGCTGCCCC
AGCGGTGTGAAACCTGACCTCTCCTACATGCCCATCTGGAAGTTTCCAGATGAGGAGGGCGCATGCCAGC
CTTGCCCCATCAACTGCACCCACTCCTGTGTGGACCTGGATGACAAGGGCTGCCCCGCCGAGCAGAGAGC
CAGCCCTCTGACGTCCATCATCTCTGCGGTGGTTGGCATTCTGCTGGTCGTGGTCTTGGGGGTGGTCTTT
GGGATCCTCATCAAGCGACGGCAGCAGAAGATCCGGAAGTACACGATGCGGAGACTGCTGCAGGAAACGG
AGCTGGTGGAGCCGCTGACACCTAGCGGAGCGATGCCCAACCAGGCGCAGATGCGGATCCTGAAAGAGAC
GGAGCTGAGGAAGGTGAAGGTGCTTGGATCTGGCGCTTTTGGCACAGTCTACAAGGGCATCTGGATCCCT
GATGGGGAGAATGTGAAAATTCCAGTGGCCATCAAAGTGTTGAGGGAAAACACATCCCCCAAAGCCAACA
AAGAAATCTTAGACGAAGCATACGTGATGGCTGGTGTGGGCTCCCCATATGTCTCCCGCCTTCTGGGCAT
CTGCCTGACATCCACGGTGCAGCTGGTGACACAGCTTATGCCCTATGGCTGCCTCTTAGACCATGTCCGG
GAAAACCGCGGACGCCTGGGCTCCCAGGACCTGCTGAACTGGTGTATGCAGATTGCCAAGGGGATGAGCT
ACCTGGAGGATGTGCGGCTCGTATACAGGGACTTGGCCGCTCGGAACGTGCTGGTCAAGAGTCCCAACCA
TGTCAAAATTACAGACTTCGGGCTGGCTCGGCTGCTGGACATTGACGAGACAGAGTACCATGCAGATGGG
GGCAAGGTGCCCATCAAGTGGATGGCGCTGGAGTCCATTCTCCGCCGGCGGTTCACCCACCAGAGTGATG
TGTGGAGTTATGGTGTGACTGTGTGGGAGCTGATGACTTTTGGGGCCAAACCTTACGATGGGATCCCAGC
CCGGGAGATCCCTGACCTGCTGGAAAAGGGGGAGCGGCTGCCCCAGCCCCCCATCTGCACCATTGATGTC
TACATGATCATGGTCAAATGTTGGATGATTGACTCTGAATGTCGGCCAAGATTCCGGGAGTTGGTGTCTG
AATTCTCCCGCATGGCCAGGGACCCCCAGCGCTTTGTGGTCATCCAGAATGAGGACTTGGGCCCAGCCAG
TCCCTTGGACAGCACCTTCTACCGCTCACTGCTGGAGGACGATGACATGGGGGACCTGGTGGATGCTGAG
GAGTATCTGGTACCCCAGCAGGGCTTCTTCTGTCCAGACCCTGCCCCGGGCGCTGGGGGCATGGTCCACC
ACAGGCACCGCAGCTCATCTACCAGGAGTGGCGGTGGGGACCTGACACTAGGGCTGGAGCCCTCTGAAGA
GGAGGCCCCCAGGTCTCCACTGGCACCCTCCGAAGGGGCTGGCTCCGATGTATTTGATGGTGACCTGGGA
ATGGGGGCAGCCAAGGGGCTGCAAAGCCTCCCCACACATGACCCCAGCCCTCTACAGCGGTACAGTGAGG
ACCCCACAGTACCCCTGCCCTCTGAGACTGATGGCTACGTTGCCCCCCTGACCTGCAGCCCCCAGCCTGA
ATATGTGAACCAGCCAGATGTTCGGCCCCAGCCCCCTTCGCCCCGAGAGGGCCCTCTGCCTGCTGCCCGA
CCTGCTGGTGCCACTCTGGAAAGGCCCAAGACTCTCTCCCCAGGGAAGAATGGGGTCGTCAAAGACGTTT
TTGCCTTTGGGGGTGCCGTGGAGAACCCCGAGTACTTGACACCCCAGGGAGGAGCTGCCCCTCAGCCCCA
CCCTCCTCCTGCCTTCAGCCCAGCCTTCGACAACCTCTATTACTGGGACCAGGACCCACCAGAGCGGGGG
GCTCCACCCAGCACCTTCAAAGGGACACCTACGGCAGAGAACCCAGAGTACCTGGGTCTGGACGTGCCAG
TGTAGAACCCAGCTTTCTTGTACAAAGTGGTGATATCCAATTAACCCTCACTAAAGGTGTAAGTTTAAAG
TAAGAAATGTGCCCTATAGTGAGTCGTATTACCACCCAACTTTTCTATACAAAGTGGTTGATATCCAGCA
CAGTGGCGGCCGCTCGAGTCTAGAGGGCCCGCGGTTCGAAGGTAAGCCTATCCCTAACCCTCTCCTCGGT
CTCGATTCTACGCGTACCGGTTAGTAATGAGATCCCTCCCCCCCCCCTAACGTTACTGGCCGAAGCCGCT
TGGAATAAGGCCGGTGTGCGTTTGTCTATATGTTATTTTCCACCATATTGCCGTCTTTTGGCAATGTGAG
GGCCCGGAAACCTGGCCCTGTCTTCTTGACGAGCATTCCTAGGGGTCTTTCCCCTCTCGCCAAAGGAATG
CAAGGTCTGTTGAATGTCGTGAAGGAAGCAGTTCCTCTGGAAGCTTCTTGAAGACAAACAACGTCTGTAG
CGACCCTTTGCAGGCAGCGGAACCCCCCACCTGGCGACAGGTGCCTCTGCGGCCAAAAGCCACGTGTATA
AGATACACCTGCAAAGGCGGCACAACCCCAGTGCCACGTTGTGAGTTGGATAGTTGTGGAAAGAGTCAAA
TGGCTCTCCTCAAGCGTATTCAACAAGGGGCTGAAGGATGCCCAGAAGGTACCCCATTGTATGGGATCTG
ATCTGGGGCCTCGGTGCACATGCTTTACATGTGTTTAGTCGAGGTTAAAAAAACGTCTAGGCCCCCCGAA
CCACGGGGACGTGGTTTTCCTTTGAAAAACACGATGATAATATGGCCACACATATGACCGAGTACAAGCC
CACGGTGCGCCTCGCCACCCGCGACGACGTCCCCAGGGCCGTACGCACCCTCGCCGCCGCGTTCGCCGAC
TACCCCGCCACGCGCCACACCGTCGATCCGGACCGCCACATCGAGCGGGTCACCGAGCTGCAAGAACTCT
TCCTCACGCGCGTCGGGCTCGACATCGGCAAGGTGTGGGTCGCGGACGACGGCGCCGCGGTGGCGGTCTG
GACCACGCCGGAGAGCGTCGAAGCGGGGGCGGTGTTCGCCGAGATCGGCCCGCGCATGGCCGAGTTGAGC
GGTTCCCGGCTGGCCGCGCAGCAACAGATGGAAGGCCTCCTGGCGCCGCACCGGCCCAAGGAGCCCGCGT
GGTTCCTGGCCACCGTCGGCGTCTCGCCCGACCACCAGGGCAAGGGTCTGGGCAGCGCCGTCGTGCTCCC
CGGAGTGGAGGCGGCCGAGCGCGCCGGGGTGCCCGCCTTCCTGGAGACCTCCGCGCCCCGCAACCTCCCC
TTCTACGAGCGGCTCGGCTTCACCGTCACCGCCGACGTCGAGGTGCCCGAAGGACCGCGCACCTGGTGCA
TGACCCGCAAGCCCGGTGCCTAAATCGATAGATCCTAATCAACCTCTGGATTACAAAATTTGTGAAAGAT
TGACTGGTATTCTTAACTATGTTGCTCCTTTTACGCTATGTGGATACGCTGCTTTAATGCCTTTGTATCA
TGCTATTGCTTCCCGTATGGCTTTCATTTTCTCCTCCTTGTATAAATCCTGGTTGCTGTCTCTTTATGAG
GAGTTGTGGCCCGTTGTCAGGCAACGTGGCGTGGTGTGCACTGTGTTTGCTGACGCAACCCCCACTGGTT
GGGGCATTGCCACCACCTGTCAGCTCCTTTCCGGGACTTTCGCTTTCCCCCTCCCTATTGCCACGGCGGA
ACTCATCGCCGCCTGCCTTGCCCGCTGCTGGACAGGGGCTCGGCTGTTGGGCACTGACAATTCCGTGGTG
TTGTCGGGGAAATCATCGTCCTTTCCTTGGCTGCTCGCCTGTGTTGCCACCTGGATTCTGCGCGGGACGT
CCTTCTGCTACGTCCCTTCGGCCCTCAATCCAGCGGACCTTCCTTCCCGCGGCCTGCTGCCGGCTCTGCG
GCCTCTTCCGCGTCTTCGCCTTCGCCCTCAGACGAGTCGGATCTCCCTTTGGGCCGCCTCCCCGCCTGAG
ATCCTTTAAGACCAATGACTTACAAGGCAGCTGTAGATCTTAGCCACTTTTTAAAAGAAAAGGGGGGACT
GGAAGGGCTAATTCACTCCCAACGAAGACAAGATCTGCTTTTTGCTTGTACTGGGTCTCTCTGGTTAGAC
CAGATCTGAGCCTGGGAGCTCTCTGGCTAACTAGGGAACCCACTGCTTAAGCCTCAATAAAGCTTGCCTT
GAGTGCTTCAAGTAGTGTGTGCCCGTCTGTTGTGTGACTCTGGTAACTAGAGATCCCTCAGACCCTTTTA
GTCAGTGTGGAAAATCTCTAGCAGTAGTAGTTCATGTCATCTTATTATTCAGTATTTATAACTTGCAAAG
AAATGAATATCAGAGAGTGAGAGGCCCGGGTTAATTAAGGAAAGGGCTAGATCATTCTTGAAGACGAAAG
GGCCTCGTGATACGCCTATTTTTATAGGTTAATGTCATGATAATAATGGTTTCTTAGACGTCAGGTGGCA
CTTTTCGGGGAAATGTGCGCGGAACCCCTATTTGTTTATTTTTCTAAATACATTCAAATATGTATCCGCT
CATGAGACAATAACCCTGATAAATGCTTCAATAATATTGAAAAAGGAAGAGTATGAGTATTCAACATTTC
CGTGTCGCCCTTATTCCCTTTTTTGCGGCATTTTGCCTTCCTGTTTTTGCTCACCCAGAAACGCTGGTGA
AAGTAAAAGATGCTGAAGATCAGTTGGGTGCACGAGTGGGTTACATCGAACTGGATCTCAACAGCGGTAA
GATCCTTGAGAGTTTTCGCCCCGAAGAACGTTTTCCAATGATGAGCACTTTTAAAGTTCTGCTATGTGGC
GCGGTATTATCCCGTGTTGACGCCGGGCAAGAGCAACTCGGTCGCCGCATACACTATTCTCAGAATGACT
TGGTTGAGTACTCACCAGTCACAGAAAAGCATCTTACGGATGGCATGACAGTAAGAGAATTATGCAGTGC
TGCCATAACCATGAGTGATAACACTGCGGCCAACTTACTTCTGACAACGATCGGAGGACCGAAGGAGCTA
ACCGCTTTTTTGCACAACATGGGGGATCATGTAACTCGCCTTGATCGTTGGGAACCGGAGCTGAATGAAG
CCATACCAAACGACGAGCGTGACACCACGATGCCTGTAGCAATGGCAACAACGTTGCGCAAACTATTAAC
TGGCGAACTACTTACTCTAGCTTCCCGGCAACAATTAATAGACTGGATGGAGGCGGATAAAGTTGCAGGA
CCACTTCTGCGCTCGGCCCTTCCGGCTGGCTGGTTTATTGCTGATAAATCTGGAGCCGGTGAGCGTGGGT
CTCGCGGTATCATTGCAGCACTGGGGCCAGATGGTAAGCCCTCCCGTATCGTAGTTATCTACACGACGGG
GAGTCAGGCAACTATGGATGAACGAAATAGACAGATCGCTGAGATAGGTGCCTCACTGATTAAGCATTGG
TAACTGTCAGACCAAGTTTACTCATATATACTTTAGATTGATTTAAAACTTCATTTTTAATTTAAAAGGA
TCTAGGTGAAGATCCTTTTTGATAATCTCATGACCAAAATCCCTTAACGTGAGTTTTCGTTCCACTGAGC
GTCAGACCCCGTAGAAAAGATCAAAGGATCTTCTTGAGATCCTTTTTTTCTGCGCGTAATCTGCTGCTTG
CAAACAAAAAAACCACCGCTACCAGCGGTGGTTTGTTTGCCGGATCAAGAGCTACCAACTCTTTTTCCGA
AGGTAACTGGCTTCAGCAGAGCGCAGATACCAAATACTGTTCTTCTAGTGTAGCCGTAGTTAGGCCACCA
CTTCAAGAACTCTGTAGCACCGCCTACATACCTCGCTCTGCTAATCCTGTTACCAGTGGCTGCTGCCAGT
GGCGATAAGTCGTGTCTTACCGGGTTGGACTCAAGACGATAGTTACCGGATAAGGCGCAGCGGTCGGGCT
GAACGGGGGGTTCGTGCACACAGCCCAGCTTGGAGCGAACGACCTACACCGAACTGAGATACCTACAGCG
TGAGCTATGAGAAAGCGCCACGCTTCCCGAAGGGAGAAAGGCGGACAGGTATCCGGTAAGCGGCAGGGTC
GGAACAGGAGAGCGCACGAGGGAGCTTCCAGGGGGAAACGCCTGGTATCTTTATAGTCCTGTCGGGTTTC
GCCACCTCTGACTTGAGCGTCGATTTTTGTGATGCTCGTCAGGGGGGCGGAGCCTATGGAAAAACGCCAG
CAACGCGGCCTTTTTACGGTTCCTGGCCTTTTGCTGGCCTTTTGCTCACATGTTCTTTCCTGCGTTATCC
CCTGATTCTGTGGATAACCGTATTACCGCCTTTGAGTGAGCTGATACCGCTCGCCGCAGCCGAACGACCG
AGCGCAGCGAGTCAGTGAGCGAGGAAGCGGAAGAGCGCCCAATACGCAAACCGCCTCTCCCCGCGCGTTG
GCCGATTCATTAATGCAGCAAGCTCATGGCTGACTAATTTTTTTTATTTATGCAGAGGCCGAGGCCGCCT
CGGCCTCTGAGCTATTCCAGAAGTAGTGAGGAGGCTTTTTTGGAGGCCTAGGCTTTTGCAAAAAGCTCCC
CGTGGCACGACAGGTTTCCCGACTGGAAAGCGGGCAGTGAGCGCAACGCAATTAATGTGAGTTAGCTCAC
TCATTAGGCACCCCAGGCTTTACACTTTATGCTTCCGGCTCGTATGTTGTGTGGAATTGTGAGCGGATAA
CAATTTCACACAGGAAACAGCTATGACATGATTACGAATTTCACAAATAAAGCATTTTTTTCACTGCATT
CTAGTTGTGGTTTGTCCAAACTCATCAATGTATCTTATCATGTCTGGATCAACTGGATAACTCAAGCTAA
CCAAAATCATCCCAAACTTCCCACCCCATACCCTATTACCACTGCCAATTACCTGTGGTTTCATTTACTC
TAAACCTGTGATTCCTCTGAATTATTTTCATTTTAAAGAAATTGTATTTGTTAAATATGTACTACAAACT
TAGTAGT
