>Addgene plasmid #116326 | pHAGE-ERBB2-D417Y | depositor partial sequence | sequence record 219200 | insert
ATGGAGCTGGCGGCCTTGTGCCGCTGGGGGCTCCTCCTCGCCCTCTTGCCCCCCGGAGCCGCGAGCACCC
AAGTGTGCACCGGCACAGACATGAAGCTGCGGCTCCCTGCCAGTCCCGAGACCCACCTGGACATGCTCCG
CCACCTCTACCAGGGCTGCCAGGTGGTGCAGGGAAACCTGGAACTCACCTACCTGCCCACCAATGCCAGC
CTGTCCTTCCTGCAGGATATCCAGGAGGTGCAGGGCTACGTGCTCATCGCTCACAACCAAGTGAGGCAGG
TCCCACTGCAGAGGCTGCGGATTGTGCGAGGCACCCAGCTCTTTGAGGACAACTATGCCCTGGCCGTGCT
AGACAATGGAGACCCGCTGAACAATACCACCCCTGTCACAGGGGCCTCCCCAGGAGGCCTGCGGGAGCTG
CAGCTTCGAAGCCTCACAGAGATCTTGAAAGGAGGGGTCTTGATCCAGCGGAACCCCCAGCTCTGCTACC
AGGACACGATTTTGTGGAAGGACATCTTCCACAAGAACAACCAGCTGGCTCTCACACTGATAGACACCAA
CCGCTCTCGGGCCTGCCACCCCTGTTCTCCGATGTGTAAGGGCTCCCGCTGCTGGGGAGAGAGTTCTGAG
GATTGTCAGAGCCTGACGCGCACTGTCTGTGCCGGTGGCTGTGCCCGCTGCAAGGGGCCACTGCCCACTG
ACTGCTGCCATGAGCAGTGTGCTGCCGGCTGCACGGGCCCCAAGCACTCTGACTGCCTGGCCTGCCTCCA
CTTCAACCACAGTGGCATCTGTGAGCTGCACTGCCCAGCCCTGGTCACCTACAACACAGACACGTTTGAG
TCCATGCCCAATCCCGAGGGCCGGTATACATTCGGCGCCAGCTGTGTGACTGCCTGTCCCTACAACTACC
TTTCTACGGACGTGGGATCCTGCACCCTCGTCTGCCCCCTGCACAACCAAGAGGTGACAGCAGAGGATGG
AACACAGCGGTGTGAGAAGTGCAGCAAGCCCTGTGCCCGAGTGTGCTATGGTCTGGGCATGGAGCACTTG
CGAGAGGTGAGGGCAGTTACCAGTGCCAATATCCAGGAGTTTGCTGGCTGCAAGAAGATCTTTGGGAGCC
TGGCATTTCTGCCGGAGAGCTTTGATGGGGACCCAGCCTCCAACACTGCCCCGCTCCAGCCAGAGCAGCT
CCAAGTGTTTGAGACTCTGGAAGAGATCACAGGTTACCTATACATCTCAGCATGGCCGTACAGCCTGCCT
GACCTCAGCGTCTTCCAGAACCTGCAAGTAATCCGGGGACGAATTCTGCACAATGGCGCCTACTCGCTGA
CCCTGCAAGGGCTGGGCATCAGCTGGCTGGGGCTGCGCTCACTGAGGGAACTGGGCAGTGGACTGGCCCT
CATCCACCATAACACCCACCTCTGCTTCGTGCACACGGTGCCCTGGGACCAGCTCTTTCGGAACCCGCAC
CAAGCTCTGCTCCACACTGCCAACCGGCCAGAGGACGAGTGTGTGGGCGAGGGCCTGGCCTGCCACCAGC
TGTGCGCCCGAGGGCACTGCTGGGGTCCAGGGCCCACCCAGTGTGTCAACTGCAGCCAGTTCCTTCGGGG
CCAGGAGTGCGTGGAGGAATGCCGAGTACTGCAGGGGCTCCCCAGGGAGTATGTGAATGCCAGGCACTGT
TTGCCGTGCCACCCTGAGTGTCAGCCCCAGAATGGCTCAGTGACCTGTTTTGGACCGGAGGCTGACCAGT
GTGTGGCCTGTGCCCACTATAAGGACCCTCCCTTCTGCGTGGCCCGCTGCCCCAGCGGTGTGAAACCTGA
CCTCTCCTACATGCCCATCTGGAAGTTTCCAGATGAGGAGGGCGCATGCCAGCCTTGCCCCATCAACTGC
ACCCACTCCTGTGTGGACCTGGATGACAAGGGCTGCCCCGCCGAGCAGAGAGCCAGCCCTCTGACGTCCA
TCATCTCTGCGGTGGTTGGCATTCTGCTGGTCGTGGTCTTGGGGGTGGTCTTTGGGATCCTCATCAAGCG
ACGGCAGCAGAAGATCCGGAAGTACACGATGCGGAGACTGCTGCAGGAAACGGAGCTGGTGGAGCCGCTG
ACACCTAGCGGAGCGATGCCCAACCAGGCGCAGATGCGGATCCTGAAAGAGACGGAGCTGAGGAAGGTGA
AGGTGCTTGGATCTGGCGCTTTTGGCACAGTCTACAAGGGCATCTGGATCCCTGATGGGGAGAATGTGAA
AATTCCAGTGGCCATCAAAGTGTTGAGGGAAAACACATCCCCCAAAGCCAACAAAGAAATCTTAGACGAA
GCATACGTGATGGCTGGTGTGGGCTCCCCATATGTCTCCCGCCTTCTGGGCATCTGCCTGACATCCACGG
TGCAGCTGGTGACACAGCTTATGCCCTATGGCTGCCTCTTAGACCATGTCCGGGAAAACCGCGGACGCCT
GGGCTCCCAGGACCTGCTGAACTGGTGTATGCAGATTGCCAAGGGGATGAGCTACCTGGAGGATGTGCGG
CTCGTACACAGGGACTTGGCCGCTCGGAACGTGCTGGTCAAGAGTCCCAACCATGTCAAAATTACAGACT
TCGGGCTGGCTCGGCTGCTGGACATTGACGAGACAGAGTACCATGCAGATGGGGGCAAGGTGCCCATCAA
GTGGATGGCGCTGGAGTCCATTCTCCGCCGGCGGTTCACCCACCAGAGTGATGTGTGGAGTTATGGTGTG
ACTGTGTGGGAGCTGATGACTTTTGGGGCCAAACCTTACGATGGGATCCCAGCCCGGGAGATCCCTGACC
TGCTGGAAAAGGGGGAGCGGCTGCCCCAGCCCCCCATCTGCACCATTGATGTCTACATGATCATGGTCAA
ATGTTGGATGATTGACTCTGAATGTCGGCCAAGATTCCGGGAGTTGGTGTCTGAATTCTCCCGCATGGCC
AGGGACCCCCAGCGCTTTGTGGTCATCCAGAATGAGGACTTGGGCCCAGCCAGTCCCTTGGACAGCACCT
TCTACCGCTCACTGCTGGAGGACGATGACATGGGGGACCTGGTGGATGCTGAGGAGTATCTGGTACCCCA
GCAGGGCTTCTTCTGTCCAGACCCTGCCCCGGGCGCTGGGGGCATGGTCCACCACAGGCACCGCAGCTCA
TCTACCAGGAGTGGCGGTGGGGACCTGACACTAGGGCTGGAGCCCTCTGAAGAGGAGGCCCCCAGGTCTC
CACTGGCACCCTCCGAAGGGGCTGGCTCCGATGTATTTGATGGTGACCTGGGAATGGGGGCAGCCAAGGG
GCTGCAAAGCCTCCCCACACATGACCCCAGCCCTCTACAGCGGTACAGTGAGGACCCCACAGTACCCCTG
CCCTCTGAGACTGATGGCTACGTTGCCCCCCTGACCTGCAGCCCCCAGCCTGAATATGTGAACCAGCCAG
ATGTTCGGCCCCAGCCCCCTTCGCCCCGAGAGGGCCCTCTGCCTGCTGCCCGACCTGCTGGTGCCACTCT
GGAAAGGCCCAAGACTCTCTCCCCAGGGAAGAATGGGGTCGTCAAAGACGTTTTTGCCTTTGGGGGTGCC
GTGGAGAACCCCGAGTACTTGACACCCCAGGGAGGAGCTGCCCCTCAGCCCCACCCTCCTCCTGCCTTCA
GCCCAGCCTTCGACAACCTCTATTACTGGGACCAGGACCCACCAGAGCGGGGGGCTCCACCCAGCACCTT
CAAAGGGACACCTACGGCAGAGAACCCAGAGTACCTGGGTCTGGACGTGCCAGTGTGA
